Addgene plasmid #147789: pnYC-NpM-CtPAN3opt_171-566_V
Purpose: Bacterial Expression of CtPAN3opt_171-566
Depositing lab: Elisa Izaurralde. Depositing organization: Max Planck Institute for Developmental Biology. Publication: An asymmetric PAN3 dimer recruits a single PAN2 exonuclease to mediate mRNA deadenylation and decay. Jonas S, Christie M, Peter D, Bhandari D, Loh B, Huntzinger E, Weichenrieder O, Izaurralde E. Nat Struct Mol Biol. 2014 Jul;21(7):599-608. doi: 10.1038/nsmb.2837. Epub 2014 Jun 1. PubMed 24880343.
Backbone
  Vector backbone: Unknown
  Vector type: Bacterial Expression
Growth in bacteria
  Bacterial resistance: Chloramphenicol, 25 μg/mL
  Growth temperature: 37°C
  Growth strain: DH5alpha
  Copy number: Low Copy
Gene/Insert
  Gene/Insert name: CtPAN3opt_171-566
  Species: Chaetomium thermophilum
  Cloning method: Unknown
Terms and licenses: Academic/Nonprofit Terms; Industry Terms: Not Available to Industry
Depositor comments: Geneart clone of CtPAN3, codon optimized for Expression in E.coli Plasmids from this collection were made available to the research community and donated after the lab closed. Please note that the sequence provided by the depositing laboratory may be theoretical/predicted or based on Sanger sequencing results. There may be discrepancies between sequencing results obtained by Addgene and the depositor sequence. If an Addgene verified sequence is not available, please contact before placing your order to request that our lab fully sequence the plasmid.
How to cite: pnYC-NpM-CtPAN3opt_171-566_V was a gift from Elisa Izaurralde (Addgene plasmid # 147789 ; http://n2t.net/addgene:147789 ; RRID:Addgene_147789)
