[The description below was written by a language model from this plasmid's Addgene catalogue record and pLannotate feature annotations shown in this document.]
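Description:
pnYC-NpM-CtPAN3opt_171-566_V is a 6.7 kb bacterial expression plasmid for producing a fragment (residues 171–566) of PAN3 from the thermophilic fungus Chaetomium thermophilum in E. coli. The catalogue lists the backbone as unknown, but the annotated features show a p15A origin of replication, a chloramphenicol acetyltransferase gene driven by its own cat promoter, and scattered remnants of a disrupted tetracycline resistance gene with its tet promoter, along with small IS1, RSF ori and resD fragments. Selection is by chloramphenicol, and the plasmid is recorded as low copy. A p15A replicon is compatible with ColE1-type plasmids, so a vector of this kind can be maintained alongside a second expression plasmid for co-expression, although the record does not explicitly state that use.

The expression cassette interrupts the tetracycline gene region. It consists of a T7 promoter followed by a lac operator, so transcription depends on T7 RNA polymerase and is IPTG-inducible, then the T7 gene 10 ribosome binding site. This drives a cytosolic maltose binding protein lacking its signal sequence, placed upstream of the PAN3 coding region as an N-terminal solubility and affinity tag. A T7 terminator closes the unit; the short "SET1" hit just before it is probably residual T7 gene 10-derived sequence rather than a functional tag. The linker between MBP and PAN3 is not annotated, so any protease cleavage site there is not documented. The insert is a synthetic gene, codon optimised for E. coli.

PAN3 is the regulatory subunit of the PAN2–PAN3 poly(A) nuclease complex that shortens mRNA poly(A) tails. The construct comes from work on how a PAN3 dimer recruits PAN2, and it is suited to recombinant protein production for structural and biochemical studies. The sequence is depositor-supplied and may be theoretical.
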