Features (pLannotate 1.2.2; 18 found; start..end, strand, type, name):
    739..834     -  CDS            resD (fragment): REDF_ECOLI - Also known as D. Protein inferred from homology: Swiss-Prot protein existence level 3. Acts as a repressor of transcription and as a site-specific resolvase that cleaves at the RfsF site. From Escherichia coli (strain K12).
    824..881     +  CDS            TcR (fragment): tetracycline efflux protein; tet; confers resistance to tetracycline
    878..971     -  CDS            TcR (fragment): tetracycline efflux protein; tet; confers resistance to tetracycline
   1475..2375    -  CDS            TcR (fragment): tetracycline efflux protein; tet; confers resistance to tetracycline
   2402..2420    +  promoter       T7 promoter: promoter for bacteriophage T7 RNA polymerase
   2421..2445    +  protein_bind   lac operator: The lac repressor binds to the lac operator to inhibit transcription in E. coli. This inhibition can be relieved by adding lactose or isopropyl-β-D-thiogalactopyranoside (IPTG). lac repressor encoded by lacI
   2460..2482    +  RBS            RBS: efficient ribosome binding site from bacteriophage T7 gene 10 (Olins and Rangwala, 1989)
   2493..3589    +  CDS            MBP (fragment): maltose binding protein from E. coli; malE (mutated); This version of the gene does not encode a signal sequence, so MBP will remain in the cytosol.
   3653..4840    +  CDS            PAN3 (fragment): PAN3_CHATD - Experimental evidence at protein level: Swiss-Prot protein existence level 1. Regulatory subunit of the poly(A)-nuclease (PAN) deadenylation complex, one of two cytoplasmic mRNA deadenylases involved in mRNA turnover. PAN specifically shortens poly(A) tails of RNA and the activity is stimulated by poly(A)-binding protein PAB1. PAN deadenylation is followed by rapid degradation of the shortened mRNA tails by the CCR4-NOT complex. Deadenylated mRNAs are then degraded by two alternative mechanisms, namely exosome-mediated 3'-5' exonucleolytic degradation, or deadenlyation-dependent m
   4881..4930    +  CDS            SET1 (fragment): solubility-enhancement tag derived from T7 phage gene 10B
   4938..4985    +  terminator     T7 terminator: transcription terminator for bacteriophage T7 RNA polymerase
   5008..5112    -  CDS            TcR (fragment): tetracycline efflux protein; tet; confers resistance to tetracycline
   5160..5188    -  promoter       tet promoter: E. coli promoter for tetracycline efflux protein gene
   5300..5845    +  rep_origin     p15A ori: Plasmids containing the medium-copy-number p15A origin of replication can be propagated in E. coli cells that contain a second plasmid with the ColE1 origin.
   5933..5988    +  rep_origin     RSF ori (fragment): Plasmids containing the RSF 1030 origin of replication can be propagated in E. coli cells that contain additional plasmids with compatible origins.
   6107..6250    -  mobile_element IS1 (fragment): prokaryotic transposable element IS1
   6371..6473    +  promoter       cat promoter: promoter of the E. coli cat gene encoding chloramphenicol acetyltransferase
   6474..441     +  CDS            CmR (across the origin): chloramphenicol acetyltransferase; cat; confers resistance to chloramphenicol
>Addgene plasmid #147789 | pnYC-NpM-CtPAN3opt_171-566_V | depositor full sequence | sequence record 290236 | Full Sequence
GGTATGGCAATGAAAGACGGTGAGCTGGTGATATGGGATAGTGTTCACCCTTGTTACACCGTTTTCCATG
AGCAAACTGAAACGTTTTCATCGCTCTGGAGTGAATACCACGACGATTTCCGGCAGTTTCTACACATATA
TTCGCAAGATGTGGCGTGTTACGGTGAAAACCTGGCCTATTTCCCTAAAGGGTTTATTGAGAATATGTTT
TTCGTCTCAGCCAATCCCTGGGTGAGTTTCACCAGTTTTGATTTAAACGTGGCCAATATGGACAACTTCT
TCGCCCCCGTTTTCACCATGGGCAAATATTATACGCAAGGCGACAAGGTGCTGATGCCGCTGGCGATTCA
GGTTCATCATGCCGTCTGTGATGGCTTCCATGTCGGCAGAATGCTTAATGAATTACAACAGTACTGCGAT
GAGTGGCAGGGCGGGGCGTAATTTTTTTAAGGCAGTTATTGGTGCCCTTAAACGCCTGGTGCTACGCCTG
AATAAGTGATAATAAGCGGATGAATGGCAGAAATTCGAAAGCAAATTCGACCCGGTCGTCGGTTCAGGGC
AGGGTCGTTAAATAGCCGCTTATGTCTATTGCTGGTTTACCGGTTTATTGACTACCGGAAGCAGTGTGAC
CGTGTGCTTCTCAAATGCCTGAGGCCAGTTTGCTCAGGCTCTCCCCGTGGAGGTAATAATTGACGATATG
ATCATTTATTCTGCCTCCCAGAGCCTGATAAAAACGGTTAGCGCTTCGTTAATACAGATGTAGGTGTTCC
ACAGGGTAGCCAGCAGCATCCTGCGATGCAGATCCGGAACATAATGGTGCAGGGCGCTTGTTTCGGCGTG
GGTATGGTGGCAGGCCCCGTGGCCGGGGGACTGTTGGGCGCTGCCGGCACCTGTCCTACGAGTTGCATGA
TAAAGAAGACAGTCATAAGTGCGGCGACGATAGTCATGCCCCGCGCCCACCGGAAGGAGCTACCGGACAG
CGGTGCGGACTGTTGTAACTCAGAATAAGAAATGAGGCCGCTCATGGCGTTGACTCTCAGTCATAGTATC
GTGGTATCACCGGTTGGTTCCACTCTCTGTTGCGGGCAACTTCAGCAGCACGTAGGGGACTTCCGCGTTT
CCAGACTTTACGAAACACGGAAACCGAAGACCATTCATGTTGTTGCTCAGGTCGCAGACGTTTTGCAGCA
GCAGTCGCTTCACGTTCGCTCGCGTATCGGTGATTCATTCTGCTAACCAGTAAGGCAACCCCGCCAGCCT
AGCCGGGTCCTCAACGACAGGAGCACGATCATGCGCACCCGTGGCCAGGACCCAACGCTGCCCGAGATGC
GCCGCGTGCGGCTGCTGGAGATGGCGGACGCGATGGATATGTTCTGCCAAGGGTTGGTTTGCGCATTCAC
AGTTCTCCGCAAGAATTGATTGGCTCCAATTCTTGGAGTGGTGAATCCGTTAGCGAGGTGCCGCCGGCTT
CCATTCAGGTCGAGGTGGCCCGGCTCCATGCACCGCGACGCAACGCGGGGAGGCAGACAAGGTATAGGGC
GGCGCCTACAATCCATGCCAACCCGTTCCATGTGCTCGCCGAGGCGGCATAAATCGCCGTGACGATCAGC
GGTCCAGTGATCGAAGTTAGGCTGGTAAGAGCCGCGAGCGATCCTTGAAGCTGTCCCTGATGGTCGTCAT
CTACCTGCCTGGACAGCATGGCCTGCAACGCGGGCATCCCGATGCCGCCGGAAGCGAGAAGAATCATAAT
GGGGAAGGCCATCCAGCCTCGCGTCGCGAACGCCAGCAAGACGTAGCCCAGCGCGTCGGCCGCCATGCCG
GCGATAATGGCCTGCTTCTCGCCGAAACGTTTGGTGGCGGGACCAGTGACGAAGGCTTGAGCGAGGGCGT
GCAAGATTCCGAATACCGCAAGCGACAGGCCGATCATCGTCGCGCTCCAGCGAAAGCGGTCCTCGCCGAA
AATGACCCAGAGCGCTGCCGGCACCTGTCCTACGAGTTGCATGATAAAGAAGACAGTCATAAGTGCGGCG
ACGATAGTCATGCCCCGCGCCCACCGGAAGGAGCTGACTGGGTTGAAGGCTCTCAAGGGCATCGGTCGAC
GCTCTCCCTTATGCGACTCCTGCATTAGGAAGCAGCCCAGTAGTAGGTTGAGGCCGTTGAGCACCGCCGC
CGCAAGGAATGGTGCATGCAAGGAGATGGCGCCCAACAGTCCCCCGGCCACGGGGCCTGCCACCATACCC
ACGCCGAAACAAGCGCTCATGAGCCCGAAGTGGCGAGCCCGATCTTCCCCATCGGTGATGTCGGCGATAT
AGGCGCCAGCAACCGCACCTGTGGCGCCGGTGATGCCGGCCACGATGCGTCCGGCGTAGAGGATCAGACT
AAGATCTCGATCCCGCGAAATTAATACGACTCACTATAGGGGAATTGTGAGCGGATAACAATTCCCCACT
AGTAATAATTTTGTTTAACTTTAAGAAGGAGATATACCATGGAAACTGAAGAAGGTAAACTGGTAATCTG
GATTAACGGCGATAAAGGCTATAACGGTCTCGCTGAAGTCGGTAAGAAATTCGAGAAAGATACCGGAATT
AAAGTCACCGTTGAGCATCCGGATAAACTGGAAGAGAAATTCCCACAGGTTGCGGCAACTGGCGATGGCC
CTGACATTATCTTCTGGGCACACGACCGCTTTGGTGGCTACGCTCAATCTGGCCTGTTGGCTGAAATCAC
CCCGGACAAAGCGTTCCAGGACAAGCTGTATCCGTTTACCTGGGATGCCGTACGTTACAACGGCAAGCTG
ATTGCTTACCCGATCGCTGTTGAAGCGTTATCGCTGATTTATAACAAAGACCTGCTGCCGAACCCGCCAA
AAACCTGGGAAGAGATCCCGGCGCTGGATAAAGAACTGAAAGCGAAAGGTAAGAGCGCCCTGATGTTCAA
CCTGCAAGAACCGTACTTCACCTGGCCGCTGATTGCTGCTGACGGGGGTTATGCGTTCAAGTATGAAAAC
GGCAAGTACGACATTAAAGACGTGGGCGTGGATAACGCTGGCGCGAAAGCGGGTCTGACCTTCCTGGTTG
ACCTGATTAAAAACAAACACATGAATGCAGACACCGATTACTCCATCGCAGAAGCTGCCTTTAATAAAGG
CGAAACAGCGATGACCATCAACGGCCCGTGGGCATGGTCCAACATCGACACCAGCAAAGTGAATTATGGT
GTAACGGTACTGCCGACCTTCAAGGGTCAACCATCCAAACCGTTCGTTGGCGTGCTGAGCGCAGGTATTA
ACGCCGCCAGTCCGAACAAAGAGCTGGCAAAAGAGTTCCTCGAAAACTATCTGCTGACTGATGAAGGTCT
GGAAGCGGTTAATAAAGACAAACCGCTGGGTGCCGTAGCGCTGAAGTCTTACGAGGAAGAGTTGGCGAAA
GATCCACGTATTGCCGCCACGATGGAAAACGCCCAGAAAGGTGAAATCATGCCGAACATCCCGCAGATGT
CCGCTTTCTGGTATGCCGTGCGTACTGCGGTGATCAACGCCGCCAGCGGTCGTCAGACTGTCGATGAAGC
CCTTAAAGACGCGCAGACTGGTACCGGCAGCGGCCTGGAAGTTCTGTTCCAGGGGCCCCATATGCTCGAG
CTTAAGCAATTGCACTATCATCTGTATCAGCCGTTTGGTCCGTATCGTCAAGAACTGCAGCCGTGGCAGC
GTGCAACCTATGATTTTTTCATGCCGCAGAATCTGCGTGAAGATCTGCAGAAAAAACAGTTTGCAACCCT
GCAGGTTATTCCGAGCTATCGTCTGACCAATGAAAAAGCCATTCTGAACGTTATGAAAGATTGGAAAAAA
ATCAAAAACGCCAGCATCGTGACCATCCATGAAGTTTTTACCACCCGTGAATTTGGTGATAGCAGCCTGA
TTTTTGCGTATGATTTTCATCCGCTGAGCAAAACCCTGCAAGAACATCATTTTCAGCCGATTCATGGTAA
TCGTTATCGTCCGCCTCCGGCAGTTCCGGAAAACACCATTTGGGGTTATATTTGTCAGATTGCCAATGCC
CTGAAAACCATTCATAGCAATCGTCTGGCAGCACGTTGTCTGGAACCGAGCAAAATTATCCTGACCGATA
TTAATCGTATTCGTCTGAGCGCATGTGCAATTCTGGATGTTGTTCAGTTTGGTATGAATAGCCGTAGCGT
TGTTGAGCTGCAGCAAGAAGATTTTGTTAAATTCGGCAAACTGATTCTGAGCCTGGCAACCGGCACCCTG
CCTGCACATCTGAATAACATTCCGGCAGCACTGGAAACCCTGGGTAACAAATATTCAGCAAATCTGAAAA
GCGCAGTGAATTGGCTGCTGGATACCAGCTCAGGTGAAACCAAAACCATTGAACATTTTATGACCGGTAT
TGCAAGCCAGATGACCACCTTTTTTGATCTGGCACTGCAGGATAATGATGAGAAACTGTTTCATCTGGCA
CGCGAAGTTGAAAATGGTCGTATTGCACGTAGCCTGATGAAACTGCTGACCATTCTGGAACGCGGTGATT
ATGACGGTGTTCCGAGCTGGTCAGAAACCGGTGATCGTTATCAGCTGAAACTGTTCCGTGATTATGTTTT
TCATCGTGTTGATGCAGATGGCAAACCGAATCTGAGTATTGGTCATATGCTGACCTGTATGAGCAAACTG
GAAGCCGGTGTTGATGAAAACATTCTGCTGACCTCACGTGATAATGAAACCGTTTTTGTTCTGAGCTATC
GCGAACTGCGTCAGATGTATGATCGTGCATTTAATGAACTGGTGAAAGCAAGCAAAACAGGTGCACCGGG
TGCAAATACCTAAGGATCCTAATAGTCTAGAGCTAGCCCTAGGAGATCCGGCTGCTAACAAAGCCCGAAA
GGAAGCTGAGTTGGCTGCTGCCACCGCTGAGCAATAACTAGCATAACCCCTTGGGGCCTCTAAACGGGTC
TTGAGGGGTTTTTTGCTGAAAGGAGGAACTATATCCGGATATCCCGCAAGAGGCCCGGCAGTACCGGCAT
AACCAAGCCTATGCCTACAGCATCCAGGGTGACGGTGCCGAGGATGACGATGAGCGCATTGTTAGATTTC
ATACACGGTGCCTGACTGCGTTAGCAATTTAACTGTGATAAACTACCGCATTAAAGCTTATCGATGATAA
GCTGTCAAACATGAGAATTACAACTTATATCGTATGGGGCTGACTTCAGGTGCTACATTTGAAGAGATAA
ATTGCACTGAAATCAAGAAATATTTTATCTGATTAATAAGATGATCTTCTTGAGATCGTTTTGGTCTGCG
CGTAATCTCTTGCTCTGAAAACGAAAAAACCGCCTTGCAGGGCGGTTTTTCGAAGGTTCTCTGAGCTACC
AACTCTTTGAACCGAGGTAACTGGCTTGGAGGAGCGCAGTCACCAAAACTTGTCCTTTCAGTTTAGCCTT
AACCGGCGCATGACTTCAAGACTAACTCCTCTAAATCAATTACCAGTGGCTGCTGCCAGTGGTGCTTTTG
CATGTCTTTCCGGGTTGGACTCAAGACGATAGTTACCGGATAAGGCGCAGCGGTCGGACTGAACGGGGGG
TTCGTGCATACAGTCCAGCTTGGAGCGAACTGCCTACCCGGAACTGAGTGTCAGGCGTGGAATGAGACAA
ACGCGGCCATAACAGCGGAATGACACCGGTAAACCGAAAGGCAGGAACAGGAGAGCGCACGAGGGAGCCG
CCAGGGGGAAACGCCTGGTATCTTTATAGTCCTGTCGGGTTTCGCCACCACTGATTTGAGCGTCAGATTT
CGTGATGCTTGTCAGGGGGGCGGAGCCTATGGAAAAACGGCTTTGCCGCGGCCCTCTCACTTCCCTGTTA
AGTATCTTCCTGGCATCTTCCAGGAAATCTCCGCCCCGTTCGTAAGCCATTTCCGCTCGCCGCAGTCGAA
CGACCGAGCGTAGCGAGTCAGTGAGCGAGGAAGCGGAATATATCCTGTATCACATATTCTGCTGACGCAC
CGGTGCAGCCTTTTTTCTCCTGCCACATGAAGCACTTCACTGACACCCTCATCAGTGCCAACATAGTAAG
CCAGTATACACTCCCCTAGCGCTGATGTCCGGCGGTGCTTTTGCCGTTACGCACCACCCCGTCAGTAGCT
GAACAGGAGGGACAGCTGATAGAAACAGAAGCCACTGGAGCACCTCAAAAACACCATCATACACTAAATC
AGTAAGTTGGCAGCATCACCCGACGCACTTTGCGCCGAATAAATACCTGTGACGGAAGATCACTTCGCAG
AATAAATAAATCCTGGTGTCCCTGTTGATACCGGGAAGCCCTGGGCCAACTTTTGGCGAAAATGAGACGT
TGATCGGCACGTAAGAGGTTCCAACTTTCACCATAATGAAATAAGATCACTACCGGGCGTATTTTTTGAG
TTATCGAGATTTTCAGGAGCTAAGGAAGCTAAAATGGAGAAAAAAATCACTGGATATACCACCGTTGATA
TATCCCAATGGCATCGTAAAGAACATTTTGAGGCATTTCAGTCAGTTGCTCAATGTACCTATAACCAGAC
CGTTCAGCTGGATATTACGGCCTTTTTAAAGACCGTAAAGAAAAATAAGCACAAGTTTTATCCGGCCTTT
ATTCACATTCTTGCCCGCCTGATGAATGCTCATCCGGAATTC
